>Addgene plasmid #105557 | pENN.AAV.CB7.CI.mCerulean.WPRE.RBG | addgene full sequence | sequence record 202393 | Addgene NGS Result
CTGCGCGCTCGCTCGCTCACTGAGGCCGCCCGGGCAAAGCCCGGGCGTCGGGCGACCTTTGGTCGCCCGG
CCTCAGTGAGCGAGCGAGCGCGCAGAGAGGGAGTGGCCAACTCCATCACTAGGGGTTCCTTGTAGTTAAT
GATTAACCCGCCATGCTACTTATCTACCAGGGTAATGGGGATCCTCTAGAACTATAGCTAGTCGACATTG
ATTATTGACTAGTTATTAATAGTAATCAATTACGGGGTCATTAGTTCATAGCCCATATATGGAGTTCCGC
GTTACATAACTTACGGTAAATGGCCCGCCTGGCTGACCGCCCAACGACCCCCGCCCATTGACGTCAATAA
TGACGTATGTTCCCATAGTAACGCCAATAGGGACTTTCCATTGACGTCAATGGGTGGAGTATTTACGGTA
AACTGCCCACTTGGCAGTACATCAAGTGTATCATATGCCAAGTACGCCCCCTATTGACGTCAATGACGGT
AAATGGCCCGCCTGGCATTATGCCCAGTACATGACCTTATGGGACTTTCCTACTTGGCAGTACATCTACG
TATTAGTCATCGCTATTACCATGGTCGAGGTGAGCCCCACGTTCTGCTTCACTCTCCCCATCTCCCCCCC
CTCCCCACCCCCAATTTTGTATTTATTTATTTTTTAATTATTTTGTGCAGCGATGGGGGCGGGGGGGGGG
GGGGGGCGCGCGCCAGGCGGGGCGGGGCGGGGCGAGGGGCGGGGCGGGGCGAGGCGGAGAGGTGCGGCGG
CAGCCAATCAGAGCGGCGCGCTCCGAAAGTTTCCTTTTATGGCGAGGCGGCGGCGGCGGCGGCCCTATAA
AAAGCGAAGCGCGCGGCGGGCGGGAGTCGCTGCGCGCTGCCTTCGCCCCGTGCCCCGCTCCGCCGCCGCC
TCGCGCCGCCCGCCCCGGCTCTGACTGACCGCGTTACTCCCACAGGTGAGCGGGCGGGACGGCCCTTCTC
CTCCGGGCTGTAATTAGCGCTTGGTTTAATGACGGCTTGTTTCTTTTCTGTGGCTGCGTGAAAGCCTTGA
GGGGCTCCGGGAGGGCCCTTTGTGCGGGGGGAGCGGCTCGGGGGGTGCGTGCGTGTGTGTGTGCGTGGGG
AGCGCCGCGTGCGGCTCCGCGCTGCCCGGCGGCTGTGAGCGCTGCGGGCGCGGCGCGGGGCTTTGTGCGC
TCCGCAGTGTGCGCGAGGGGAGCGCGGCCGGGGGCGGTGCCCCGCGGTGCGGGGGGGGCTGCGAGGGGAA
CAAAGGCTGCGTGCGGGGTGTGTGCGTGGGGGGGTGAGCAGGGGGTGTGGGCGCGTCGGTCGGGCTGCAA
CCCCCCCTGCACCCCCCTCCCCGAGTTGCTGAGCACGGCCCGGCTTCGGGTGCGGGGCTCCGTACGGGGC
GTGGCGCGGGGCTCGCCGTGCCGGGCGGGGGGTGGCGGCAGGTGGGGGTGCCGGGCGGGGCGGGGCCGCC
TCGGGCCGGGGAGGGCTCGGGGGAGGGGCGCGGCGGCCCCCGGAGCGCCGGCGGCTGTCGAGGCGCGGCG
AGCCGCAGCCATTGCCTTTTATGGTAATCGTGCGAGAGGGCGCAGGGACTTCCTTTGTCCCAAATCTGTG
CGGAGCCGAAATCTGGGAGGCGCCGCCGCACCCCCTCTAGCGGGCGCGGGGCGAAGCGGTGCGGCGCCGG
CAGGAAGGAAATGGGCGGGGAGGGCCTTCGTGCGTCGCCGCGCCGCCGTCCCCTTCTCCCTCTCCAGCCT
CGGGGCTGTCCGCGGGGGGACGGCTGCCTTCGGGGGGGACGGGGCAGGGCGGGGTTCGGCTTCTGGCGTG
TGACCGGCGGCTCTAGAGCCTCTGCTAACCATGTTCATGCCTTCTTCTTTTTCCTACAGCTCCTGGGCAA
CGTGCTGGTTATTGTGCTGTCTCATCATTTTGGCAAAGAATTCACGCGCTAGCGCTACCGGTCGCCACCA
TGGTGAGCAAGGGCGAGGAGCTGTTCACCGGGGTGGTGCCCATCCTGGTCGAGCTGGACGGCGACGTAAA
CGGCCACAAGTTCAGCGTGTCCGGCGAGGGCGAGGGCGATGCCACCTACGGCAAGCTGACCCTGAAGTTC
ATCTGCACCACCGGCAAGCTGCCCGTGCCCTGGCCCACCCTCGTGACCACCCTGACCTGGGGCGTGCAGT
GCTTCGCCCGCTACCCCGACCACATGAAGCAGCACGACTTCTTCAAGTCCGCCATGCCCGAAGGCTACGT
CCAGGAGCGCACCATCTTCTTCAAGGACGACGGCAACTACAAGACCCGCGCCGAGGTGAAGTTCGAGGGC
GACACCCTGGTGAACCGCATCGAGCTGAAGGGCATCGACTTCAAGGAGGACGGCAACATCCTGGGGCACA
AGCTGGAGTACAACGCCATCAGCGACAACGTCTATATCACCGCCGACAAGCAGAAGAACGGCATCAAGGC
CAACTTCAAGATCCGCCACAACATCGAGGACGGCAGCGTGCAGCTCGCCGACCACTACCAGCAGAACACC
CCCATCGGCGACGGCCCCGTGCTGCTGCCCGACAACCACTACCTGAGCACCCAGTCCAAGCTGAGCAAAG
ACCCCAACGAGAAGCGCGATCACATGGTCCTGCTGGAGTTCGTGACCGCCGCCGGGATCACTCTCGGCAT
GGACGAGCTGTACAAGTAAAGCGGCCATCAAGCTTATCGATAATCAACCTCTGGATTACAAAATTTGTGA
AAGATTGACTGGTATTCTTAACTATGTTGCTCCTTTTACGCTATGTGGATACGCTGCTTTAATGCCTTTG
TATCATGCTATTGCTTCCCGTATGGCTTTCATTTTCTCCTCCTTGTATAAATCCTGGTTGCTGTCTCTTT
ATGAGGAGTTGTGGCCCGTTGTCAGGCAACGTGGCGTGGTGTGCACTGTGTTTGCTGACGCAACCCCCAC
TGGTTGGGGCATTGCCACCACCTGTCAGCTCCTTTCCGGGACTTTCGCTTTCCCCCTCCCTATTGCCACG
GCGGAACTCATCGCCGCCTGCCTTGCCCGCTGCTGGACAGGGGCTCGGCTGTTGGGCACTGACAATTCCG
TGGTGTTGTCGGGGAAATCATCGTCCTTTCCTTGGCTGCTCGCCTGTGTTGCCACCTGGATTCTGCGCGG
GACGTCCTTCTGCTACGTCCCTTCGGCCCTCAATCCAGCGGACCTTCCTTCCCGCGGCCTGCTGCCGGCT
CTGCGGCCTCTTCCGCGTCTTCGCCTTCGCCCTCAGACGAGTCGGATCTCCCTTTGGGCCGCCTCCCCGC
ATCGATACCGTCGATGAGGATCCGATCTTTTTCCCTCTGCCAAAAATTATGGGGACATCATGAAGCCCCT
TGAGCATCTGACTTCTGGCTAATAAAGGAAATTTATTTTCATTGCAATAGTGTGTTGGAATTTTTTGTGT
CTCTCACTCGGAAGCAATTCGTTGATCTGAATTTCGACCACCCATAATACCCATTACCCTGGTAGATAAG
TAGCATGGCGGGTTAATCATTAACTACAAGGAACCCCTAGTGATGGAGTTGGCCACTCCCTCTCTGCGCG
CTCGCTCGCTCACTGAGGCCGGGCGACCAAAGGTCGCCCGACGCCCGGGCTTTGCCCGGGCGGCCTCAGT
GAGCGAGCGAGCGCGCAGCCTTAATTAACCTAATTCACTGGCCGTCGTTTTACAACGTCGTGACTGGGAA
AACCCTGGCGTTACCCAACTTAATCGCCTTGCAGCACATCCCCCTTTCGCCAGCTGGCGTAATAGCGAAG
AGGCCCGCACCGATCGCCCTTCCCAACAGTTGCGCAGCCTGAATGGCGAATGGG
[124 nt withheld, positions 3835-3958]
C
[91 nt withheld, positions 3960-4050]
A
[49 nt withheld, positions 4052-4100]
CCTTTGACGTTGGAGTCCACGTTCTTT
[37 nt withheld, positions 4128-4164]
ACCCTATCTCGGTCTATTCTTTTGATTTATAAGGGATTTTGCCGATTTCGGCCTATTGGTTAAAAAATGA
GCTGATTTAACAAAAATTTAACGCGAATTTTAACAAAATATTAACGCTTACAATTTAGGTGGCACTTTTC
GGGGAAATGTGCGCGGAACCCCTATTTGTTTATTTTTCTAAATACATTCAAATATGTATCCGCTCATGAG
ACAATAACCCTGATAAATGCTTCAATAATATTGAAAAAGGAAGAGTATGAGTATTCAACATTTCCGTGTC
GCCCTTATTCCCTTTTTTGCGGCATTTTGCCTTCCTGTTTTTGCTCACCCAGAAACGCTGGTGAAAGTAA
AAGATGCTGAAGATCAGTTGGGTGCACGAGTGGGTTACATCGAACTGGATCTCAACAGCGGTAAGATCCT
TGAGAGTTTTCGCCCCGAAGAACGTTTTCCAATGATGAGCACTTTTAAAGTTCTGCTATGTGGCGCGGTA
TTATCCCGTATTGACGCCGGGCAAGAGCAACTCGGTCGCCGCATACACTATTCTCAGAATGACTTGGTTG
AGTACTCACCAGTCACAGAAAAGCATCTTACGGATGGCATGACAGTAAGAGAATTATGCAGTGCTGCCAT
AACCATGAGTGATAACACTGCGGCCAACTTACTTCTGACAACGATCGGAGGACCGAAGGAGCTAACCGCT
TTTTTGCACAACATGGGGGATCATGTAACTCGCCTTGATCGTTGGGAACCGGAGCTGAATGAAGCCATAC
CAAACGACGAGCGTGACACCACGATGCCTGTAGCAATGGCAACAACGTTGCGCAAACTATTAACTGGCGA
ACTACTTACTCTAGCTTCCCGGCAACAATTAATAGACTGGATGGAGGCGGATAAAGTTGCAGGACCACTT
CTGCGCTCGGCCCTTCCGGCTGGCTGGTTTATTGCTGATAAATCTGGAGCCGGTGAGCGTGGGTCTCGCG
GTATCATTGCAGCACTGGGGCCAGATGGTAAGCCCTCCCGTATCGTAGTTATCTACACGACGGGGAGTCA
GGCAACTATGGATGAACGAAATAGACAGATCGCTGAGATAGGTGCCTCACTGATTAAGCATTGGTAACTG
TCAGACCAAGTTTACTCATATATACTTTAGATTGATTTAAAACTTCATTTTTAATTTAAAAGGATCTAGG
TGAAGATCCTTTTTGATAATCTCATGACCAAAATCCCTTAACGTGAGTTTTCGTTCCACTGAGCGTCAGA
CCCCGTAGAAAAGATCAAAGGATCTTCTTGAGATCCTTTTTTTCTGCGCGTAATCTGCTGCTTGCAAACA
AAAAAACCACCGCTACCAGCGGTGGTTTGTTTGCCGGATCAAGAGCTACCAACTCTTTTTCCGAAGGTAA
CTGGCTTCAGCAGAGCGCAGATACCAAATACTGTTCTTCTAGTGTAGCCGTAGTTAGGCCACCACTTCAA
GAACTCTGTAGCACCGCCTACATACCTCGCTCTGCTAATCCTGTTACCAGTGGCTGCTGCCAGTGGCGAT
AAGTCGTGTCTTACCGGGTTGGACTCAAGACGATAGTTACCGGATAAGGCGCAGCGGTCGGGCTGAACGG
GGGGTTCGTGCACACAGCCCAGCTTGGAGCGAACGACCTACACCGAACTGAGATACCTACAGCGTGAGCT
ATGAGAAAGCGCCACGCTTCCCGAAGGGAGAAAGGCGGACAGGTATCCGGTAAGCGGCAGGGTCGGAACA
GGAGAGCGCACGAGGGAGCTTCCAGGGGGAAACGCCTGGTATCTTTATAGTCCTGTCGGGTTTCGCCACC
TCTGACTTGAGCGTCGATTTTTGTGATGCTCGTCAGGGGGGCGGAGCCTATGGAAAAACGCCAGCAACGC
GGCCTTTTTACGGTTCCTGGCCTTTTGCTGGCCTTTTGCTCACATGTTCTTTCCTGCGTTATCCCCTGAT
TCTGTGGATAACCGTATTACCGCCTTTGAGTGAGCTGATACCGCTCGCCGCAGCCGAACGACCGAGCGCA
GCGAGTCAGTGAGCGAGGAAGCGGAAGAGCGCCCAATACGCAAACCGCCTCTCCCCGCGCGTTGGCCGAT
TCATTAATGCAGCTGGCACGACAGGTTTCCCGACTGGAAAGCGGGCAGTGAGCGCAACGCAATTAATGTG
AGTTAGCTCACTCATTAGGCACCCCAGGCTTTACACTTTATGCTTCCGGCTCGTATGTTGTGTGGAATTG
TGAGCGGATAACAATTTCACACAGGAAACAGCTATGACCATGATTACGCCAGATTTAATTAAGGCCTTAA
TTAGG
Features (pLannotate 1.2.2; 18 found; start..end, strand, type, name):
    204..583     +  enhancer       CMV enhancer: human cytomegalovirus immediate early enhancer
    585..862     +  promoter       chicken β-actin promoter: No description available
    863..1879    +  intron         chimeric intron: chimera between introns from chicken β-actin and rabbit β-globin
   1877..1936    +  CDS            HBB (fragment): HBB_LEPEU - Experimental evidence at protein level: Swiss-Prot protein existence level 1. Involved in oxygen transport from the lung to the various peripheral tissues. From Lepus europaeus (European hare).
   1960..2679    +  CDS            mCerulean: enhanced monomeric variant of CFP (Rizzo et al., 2004) mammalian codon-optimized
   2702..3290    +  misc_feature   WPRE: woodchuck hepatitis virus posttranscriptional regulatory element
   3381..3436    +  polyA_signal   β-globin poly(A) signal: rabbit β-globin polyadenylation signal (Gil and Proudfoot, 1987)
   3529..3659    +  repeat_region  AAV2 ITR (fragment): inverted terminal repeat of adeno-associated virus serotype 2 inverted
   3673..3830    +  CDS            lacZα (fragment): LacZα fragment of β-galactosidase; lacZ fragment
   3835..4263    +  rep_origin     f1 ori (sequence partly withheld): f1 bacteriophage origin of replication; arrow indicates direction of (+) strand synthesis
   4316..4420    +  promoter       AmpR promoter: bla
   4421..5281    +  CDS            AmpR: β-lactamase; bla; confers resistance to ampicillin, carbenicillin, and related antibiotics
   5452..6040    +  rep_origin     ori: high-copy-number ColE1/pMB1/pBR322/pUC origin of replication
   6223..6315    +  CDS            lacI (fragment): lac repressor; lacI; The lac repressor binds to the lac operator to inhibit transcription in E. coli. This inhibition can be relieved by adding lactose or isopropyl-β-D-thiogalactopyranoside (IPTG).
   6328..6349    +  protein_bind   CAP binding site: CAP binding activates transcription in the presence of cAMP. E. coli catabolite activator protein
   6364..6394    +  promoter       lac promoter: promoter for the E. coli lac operon
   6402..6418    +  protein_bind   lac operator: The lac repressor binds to the lac operator to inhibit transcription in E. coli. This inhibition can be relieved by adding lactose or isopropyl-β-D-thiogalactopyranoside (IPTG). lac repressor encoded by lacI
   6479..130     -  repeat_region  AAV2 ITR (fragment) (across the origin): inverted terminal repeat of adeno-associated virus serotype 2 inverted
