[The description below was written by a language model from this plasmid's Addgene catalogue record and pLannotate feature annotations shown in this document.]
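Description:
pENN.AAV.CB7.CI.mCerulean.WPRE.RBG is an AAV cis (transfer) plasmid on a pAAV backbone, designed for mammalian expression of the cyan fluorescent protein mCerulean. The 6,479-nt sequence carries two AAV2 inverted terminal repeats (both annotated as fragments, one spanning the plasmid origin) that flank the expression cassette and define the DNA that is replicated and packaged into AAV capsids when rep/cap and helper functions are supplied in trans. The bacterial portion contains a high-copy ColE1/pUC-type origin, an f1 phage origin, and the β-lactamase gene with its own promoter for ampicillin selection. Remnants of lacZα, lacI and the lac promoter/operator region are leftovers of the parental cloning vector and have no role in the payload. The recorded growth strain is a recombination-deficient one, consistent with the tendency of ITRs to rearrange.

Between the ITRs, the CB7 promoter is annotated as a CMV immediate-early enhancer joined to the chicken β-actin promoter, followed by a chimeric chicken β-actin/rabbit β-globin intron (the "CI" in the name), which generally improves transcript processing and expression. A short hit to β-globin coding sequence at the intron's 3′ end most likely reflects the rabbit β-globin exon sequence adjoining the splice acceptor rather than an intended fusion. The mammalian codon-optimized, monomeric mCerulean reading frame follows, then a WPRE to boost mRNA stability and export, and the rabbit β-globin polyadenylation signal ("RBG"). The result is strong, constitutive, broadly active expression of mCerulean. The construct suits use as a reporter or control vector for labelling transduced cells, and the record notes viral preparations in AAV1 and AAV9 serotypes.
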