Addgene plasmid #105557: pENN.AAV.CB7.CI.mCerulean.WPRE.RBG
Purpose: AAV expression of mCerulean from CB7 promoter
Depositing lab: James M. Wilson. Depositing organization: University of Pennsylvania.
Backbone
  Vector backbone: pAAV
  Vector type: Mammalian Expression, AAV
Growth in bacteria
  Bacterial resistance: Ampicillin, 100 μg/mL
  Growth temperature: 37°C
  Growth strain: NEB Stable
  Copy number: Unknown
Gene/Insert
  Gene/Insert name: mCerulean
  Promoter: CB7
  Cloning method: Unknown
Terms and licenses: Academic/Nonprofit Terms; Industry Terms: Not Available to Industry
Depositor comments: Penn Vector Core number p3248
How to cite: pENN.AAV.CB7.CI.mCerulean.WPRE.RBG was a gift from James M. Wilson (Addgene plasmid # 105557 ; http://n2t.net/addgene:105557 ; RRID:Addgene_105557) For viral preps, please replace (Addgene plasmid # 105557) in the above sentence with: (Addgene viral prep # 105557-AAV1) or (Addgene viral prep # 105557-AAV9)
